Addgene plasmid #57626: tdEos-Homer1-N-18
Purpose: Localization: Membrane Adaptor, Excitation: 505 / 569, Emission: 516 / 581
Depositing lab: Michael Davidson. Depositing organization: Florida State University, Tallahassee.
Backbone
  Vector backbone: tdEos-N1
  Backbone size w/o insert (bp): 4750
  Vector type: Mammalian Expression
  Selectable markers: Neomycin (select with G418)
Growth in bacteria
  Bacterial resistance: Kanamycin, 50 μg/mL
  Growth temperature: 37°C
  Growth strain: DH5alpha
  Copy number: High Copy
Gene/Insert
  Gene/Insert name: Homer1 (alt name: NM_031707.1)
  Species: R. norvegicus (rat)
  Entrez Gene: Homer1 (a.k.a. HOMER1F, Vesl-1)
  Promoter: CMV
  Tag / fusion protein: tdEos (C terminal on backbone)
  Cloning method: Unknown
  Sequencing primers: 5′ CMV-F; 3′ SV40pA-R
Terms and licenses: Academic/Nonprofit Terms; Industry Terms
Depositor comments: . Excitation = 505 / 569; Emission = 516 / 581
How to cite: tdEos-Homer1-N-18 was a gift from Michael Davidson (Addgene plasmid # 57626 ; http://n2t.net/addgene:57626 ; RRID:Addgene_57626)
