[The description below was written by a language model from this plasmid's Addgene catalogue record.]
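Description:
tdEos-Homer1-N-18 is a mammalian expression plasmid built on the tdEos-N1 backbone (about 4.75 kb without the insert), an N1-style fusion vector in which a gene of interest is placed upstream of the fluorescent protein. It is maintained as a high-copy plasmid in E. coli under kanamycin selection, and it carries a neomycin resistance marker so that transfected mammalian cells can be selected with G418. The record does not include a feature table, so the origins of replication and other backbone elements are not itemised, although the listed sequencing primers imply a CMV promoter upstream and an SV40 polyadenylation signal downstream of the expression cassette.

The payload is rat (R. norvegicus) Homer1, also known as Vesl-1, expressed from the CMV promoter with tdEos fused to its C terminus. The "N-18" in the name probably denotes the fusion orientation and an 18-residue linker between the two parts, but the record does not state this explicitly. Eos is a green-to-red photoconvertible fluorescent protein, and tdEos is its tandem-dimer form, which behaves as a single fusion unit. The two recorded spectral pairs correspond to these states: excitation 505 and emission 516 nm before photoconversion, and 569 and 581 nm afterwards. The construct is catalogued as a localization marker for a membrane adaptor protein, so it is meant for visualising the distribution of Homer1 in live or fixed mammalian cells. The photoconvertible tag also suits it to tracking of a highlighted protein pool and to single-molecule localization approaches, though the record does not specify a particular application. The cloning method is listed as unknown.
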