>Addgene plasmid #57626 | tdEos-Homer1-N-18 | depositor partial sequence | sequence record 88778 | insert sequence
TAGTGACGTCAGATCCGCTAGCGCCACCATGGGGGAACAACCTATCTTCAGCACTCGAGCTCATGTCTTC
CAGATCGACCCAAACACAAAGAAGAACTGGGTACCCACCAGCAAGCATGCAGTTACTGTGTCTTATTTCT
ATGACAGCACAAGGAATGTGTATAGGATAATCAGTTTAGACGGCTCAAAGGCAATAATAAATAGCACCAT
CACTCCAAACATGACATTTACTAAAACATCTCAAAAGTTTGGCCAATGGGCTGATAGCCGGGCAAACACT
GTTTATGGACTGGGATTCTCCTCTGAGCATCATCTCTCAAAATTTGCAGAAAAGTTTCAGGAATTTAAAG
AAGCTGCTCGGCTGGCAAAGGAGAAGTCGCAGGAGAAGATGGAACTGACCAGTACCCCTTCACAGGAATC
AGCAGGAGGAGATCTTCAGTCTCCTTTAACACCAGAAAGTATCAATGGGACAGATGATGAGAGAACACCC
GATGTGACACAGAACTCAGAGCCAAGGGCTGAGCCAGCTCAGAATGCATTGCCATTTTCACATAGTGCCG
GGGATCGAACCCAGGGCCTCTCTCATGCTAGTTCAGCCATCAGCAAACACTGGGAGGCTGAACTAGCCAC
GCTCAAGGGGAACAATGCCAAGCTCACCGCAGCGCTGCTGGAGTCCACTGCCAACGTGAAGCAGTGGAAG
CAACAGCTGGCTGCCTACCAGGAGGAGGCAGAGCGGCTGCACAAGCGGGTCACGGAGCTGGAATGTGTTA
GTAGTCAAGCAAACGCGGTGCACAGCCACAAGACAGAGCTGAGTCAGACAGTGCAGGAGCTGGAAGAGAC
CCTAAAAGTAAAGGAAGAGGAAATAGAAAGATTAAAACAAGAAATTGATAACGCCAGAGAACTTCAAGAA
CAGAGGGACTCTTTGACTCAGAAACTACAGGAAGTTGAGATTCGAAATAAAGACCTGGAGGGGCAGCTGT
CGGAGCTGGAGCAGCGCCTGGAGAAGAGCCAGAGCGAGCAGGACGCTTTCCGCAGTAACCTGAAGACTCT
CCTAGAGATTCTGGACGGGAAAATATTTGAACTAACAGAATTGCGGGATAATTTGGCCAAGCTACTAGAA
TGCAGCGGGTCCAGCGGTTCTAGCGGCTCCGGGAGTGGAGGGGATCCACCGGTCGCCACCATGAGTGCGA
TTAAGCCAGACATGAAGATCAACCTCCGTATGGAAGGCAACGTAAACGGGCACCACTTTGTGATCGACGG
AGATGGTACAGGCAAGCCTTTTGAGGGAAAACAGAGTATGGATCTTGAAGTCAAAGAGGGCGGACCTCTG
CCTTTTGCCTTTGATATCCTGACCACTGCATTCCATTACGGCAACAGGGTATTCGCCGAATATCCAGACC
ACATACAAGACTATTTTAAGCAGTCGTTTCCTAAGGGGTATTCGTGGGAACGAAGCTTGACTTTCGAAGA
CGGGGGCATTTGCATTGCCAGAAACGACATAACAATGGAAGGGGACACTTTCTATAATAAAGTTCGATTT
CACGGTGTAAACTTTCCCGCCAATGGTCCAGTTATGCAGAAGAAGACGCTGAAATGGGAGCCCTCCACTG
AGAAAATGTATGTGCGTGATGGAGTGCTGACTGGTGATATTCGCATGGCTTTGTTGCTTGAAGGAAATGC
CCATTACCGATGTGACTTCAGAACTACTTACAAAGCTAAGGAGAAGGGTGTCAAGTTACCAGGCTACCAC
TTTGTGGACCACTGCATTGAGATTTTAAGCCATGACAAAGATTACAACAAGGTTAAGCTGTATGAGCATG
CTGTTGCTCATTCTGGATTGCCTGACAATGCCAGACGATCCGGTAGCGGTCACGGTACTGGTTCTACTGG
TTCTGGTTCTTCTGAGAGTGCGATTAAGCCAGACATGAAGATCAACCTCCGTATGGAAGGCAACGTAAAC
GGGCACCACTTTGTGATCGACGGAGATGGTACAGGCAAGCCTTTTGAGGGAAAACAGAGTATGGATCTTG
AAGTCAAAGAGGGCGGACCTCTGCCTTTTGCCTTTGATATCCTGACCACTGCATTCCATTACGGCAACAG
GGTATTCGCCGAATATCCAGACCACATACAAGACTATTTTAAGCAGTCGTTTCCTAAGGGGTATTCGTGG
GAACGAAGCTTGACTTTCGAAGACGGGGGCATTTGCATTGCCAGAAACGACATAACAATGGAAGGGGACA
CTTTCTATAATAAAGTTCGATTTCACGGTGTAAACTTTCCCGCCAATGGTCCAGTTATGCAGAAGAAGAC
GCTGAAATGGGAGCCCTCCACTGAGAAAATGTATGTGCGTGATGGAGTGCTGACTGGTGATATTCGCATG
GCTTTGTTGCTTGAAGGAAATGCCCATTACCGATGTGACTTCAGAACTACTTACAAAGCTAAGGAGAAGG
GTGTCAAGTTACCAGGCTACCACTTTGTGGACCACTGCATTGAGATTTTAAGCCATGACAAAGATTACAA
CAAGGTTAAGCTGTATGAGCATGCTGTTGCTCATTCTGGATTGCCTGACAATGCCAGACGATAAGCGGCC
GCGACTCTAGATCATAATCAGCCATACCACATGTAGA
